Addgene plasmid #132049: pDONR221_SLC24A1
Purpose: Gateway entry clone with codon-optimized ORF sequence for subcloning into custom expression vectors
Depositing lab: RESOLUTE Consortium & Giulio Superti-Furga. Depositing organization: CeMM Research Center for Molecular Medicine. Publication: The RESOLUTE consortium: unlocking SLC transporters for drug discovery. Superti-Furga G, Lackner D, Wiedmer T, Ingles-Prieto A, Barbosa B, Girardi E, Goldmann U, Gurtl B, Klavins K, Klimek C, Lindinger S, Lineiro-Retes E, Muller AC, Onstein S, Redinger G, Reil D, Sedlyarov V, Wolf G, Crawford M, Everley R, ... Steppan CM. Nat Rev Drug Discov. 2020 Jul;19(7):429-430. doi: 10.1038/d41573-020-00056-6. PubMed 32265506.
Backbone
  Vector backbone: pDONR221
  Backbone manufacturer: Thermo Fisher Scientific
  Backbone size w/o insert (bp): 2550
  Vector type: Mammalian Expression
Growth in bacteria
  Bacterial resistance: Kanamycin, 50 μg/mL
  Growth temperature: 37°C
  Growth strain: Stbl3
  Copy number: High Copy
Gene/Insert
  Gene/Insert name: SLC24A1 (alt name: NCKX1, NCKX, RODX, KIAA0702, HsT17412, CSNB1D)
  Species: H. sapiens (human)
  Insert size (bp): 3297
  Entrez Gene: SLC24A1 (a.k.a. CSNB1D, HsT17412, NCKX, NCKX1, RODX)
  Cloning method: Gateway Cloning
  Sequencing primers: 5′ M13-fwd; 3′ M13-rev
Terms and licenses: Academic/Nonprofit Terms; Industry Terms
Depositor comments: For more information on the full Resolute plasmid collection, please see www.addgene.org/depositor-collections/re-solute/. Please provide your feedback on this plasmid to the RESOLUTE consortium by filling out their RESOLUTE repository feedback form: https://forms.office.com/Pages/ResponsePage.aspx?id=0e05yklzmkS7rjFGQL4N7z4feCLQvEJAmVcOCM_u885UN1JJRko0Ukg4TVQwNTZLOUxPQVJWT1NHUCQlQCN0PWcu
How to cite: pDONR221_SLC24A1 was a gift from RESOLUTE Consortium & Giulio Superti-Furga (Addgene plasmid # 132049 ; http://n2t.net/addgene:132049 ; RRID:Addgene_132049)
