[The description below was written by a language model from this plasmid's Addgene catalogue record and pLannotate feature annotations shown in this document.]
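Description:
pDONR221_SLC24A1 is a Gateway entry clone built on the pDONR221 backbone (Thermo Fisher Scientific) and carrying a codon-optimized open reading frame for human SLC24A1, also known as NCKX1. The sequenced plasmid is about 5.8 kb. It is maintained in E. coli through a high-copy ColE1/pUC-type origin of replication and selected with kanamycin via an aminoglycoside phosphotransferase (KanR) gene. Although the catalogue lists the vector type as mammalian expression, the feature table shows no eukaryotic promoter or polyadenylation signal. The plasmid therefore serves as a donor of the ORF and is not an expression vector in its own right.

The 3,297 bp SLC24A1 coding sequence sits between attL1 and attL2, the recombination sites used in the Gateway LR reaction. LR Clonase can transfer the ORF directionally into any attR-containing destination vector, which then supplies the promoter, tags and selection markers for the chosen host. Upstream of attL1 lie the rrnB T1 and T2 transcription terminators, which insulate the insert from read-through transcription in bacteria. A T7 promoter lies just beyond attL2, oriented back toward the insert. Short lacI and lacZα fragments are annotated as backbone remnants, and M13 forward and reverse primer sites flank the cassette for sequence verification.

SLC24A1 encodes a sodium/calcium-potassium exchanger of retinal photoreceptor outer segments. It extrudes one calcium and one potassium ion in exchange for four sodium ions and contributes to light adaptation. The clone belongs to a consortium collection of solute carrier ORFs made for subcloning into custom expression vectors to study transporters and support drug discovery.
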