Features (pLannotate 1.2.2; 10 found; start..end, strand, type, name):
    121..213     +  CDS            lacI (fragment): lac repressor; lacI; The lac repressor binds to the lac operator to inhibit transcription in E. coli. This inhibition can be relieved by adding lactose or isopropyl-β-D-thiogalactopyranoside (IPTG).
    268..295     -  terminator     rrnB T2 terminator: transcription terminator T2 from the E. coli rrnB gene
    427..470     +  terminator     rrnB T1 terminator: Escherichia coli rrnB; transcription terminator T1 from the E. coli rrnB gene
    517..553     -  CDS            lacZα (fragment): LacZα fragment of β-galactosidase; lacZ fragment
    569..668     +  protein_bind   attL1: mutant version of attL; recombination site for the Gateway® LR reaction LR Clonase™
    674..3970    +  CDS            SLC24A1: NCKX1_HUMAN - Also known as KIAA0702, NCKX1. Experimental evidence at protein level: Swiss-Prot protein existence level 1. Critical component of the visual transduction cascade, controlling the calcium concentration of outer segments during light and darkness. Light causes a rapid lowering of cytosolic free calcium in the outer segment of both retinal rod and cone photoreceptors and the light-induced lowering of calcium is caused by extrusion via this protein which plays a key role in the process of light adaptation. Transports 1 Ca(2+) and 1 K(+) in exchange for 4 Na(+). From Homo sapiens (Hu
   3972..4071    -  protein_bind   attL2: mutant version of attL; recombination site for the Gateway® LR reaction LR Clonase™
   4089..4107    -  promoter       T7 promoter: promoter for bacteriophage T7 RNA polymerase
   4241..5050    +  CDS            KanR: aminoglycoside phosphotransferase; aph(3')-Ia; confers resistance to kanamycin in bacteria or G418 (Geneticin®) in eukaryotes
   5197..5785    +  rep_origin     ori: high-copy-number ColE1/pMB1/pBR322/pUC origin of replication
>Addgene plasmid #132049 | pDONR221_SLC24A1 | addgene full sequence | sequence record 261844 | Addgene NGS Result
CTTTCCTGCGTTATCCCCTGATTCTGTGGATAACCGTATTACCGCCTTTGAGTGAGCTGATACCGCTCGC
CGCAGCCGAACGACCGAGCGCAGCGAGTCAGTGAGCGAGGAAGCGGAAGAGCGCCCAATACGCAAACCGC
CTCTCCCCGCGCGTTGGCCGATTCATTAATGCAGCTGGCACGACAGGTTTCCCGACTGGAAAGCGGGCAG
TGAGCGCAACGCAATTAATACGCGTACCGCTAGCCAGGAAGAGTTTGTAGAAACGCAAAAAGGCCATCCG
TCAGGATGGCCTTCTGCTTAGTTTGATGCCTGGCAGTTTATGGCGGGCGTCCTGCCCGCCACCCTCCGGG
CCGTTGCTTCACAACGTTCAAATCCGCTCCCGGCGGATTTGTCCTACTCAGGAGAGCGTTCACCGACAAA
CAACAGATAAAACGAAAGGCCCAGTCTTCCGACTGAGCCTTTCGTTTTATTTGATGCCTGGCAGTTCCCT
ACTCTCGCGTTAACGCTAGCATGGATGTTTTCCCAGTCACGACGTTGTAAAACGACGGCCAGTCTTAAGC
TCGGGCCCCAAATAATGATTTTATTTTGACTGATAGTGACCTGTTCGTTGCAACACATTGATGAGCAATG
CTTTTTTATAATGCCAACTTTGTACAAAAAAGCAGGCTCCACCATGGGCAAGCTGATCCGGATGGGCCCC
CAGGAGAGATGGCTGCTGAGGACAAAGCGCCTGCACTGGTCCAGACTGCTGTTCCTGCTGGGCATGCTGA
TCATCGGCTCTACCTATCAGCACCTGCGGAGACCCAGAGGACTGAGCTCCCTGTGGGCAGCCGTGTCTAG
CCACCAGCCTATCAAGCTGGCCTCTAGGGACCTGTCCTCTGAGGAGATGATGATGATGAGCTCCTCTCCT
AGCAAGCCAAGCTCCGAGATGGGCGGCAAGATGCTGGTGCCTCAGGCAAGCGTGGGATCCGATGAGGCCA
CCCTGTCCATGACAGTGGAGAACATCCCCTCTATGCCTAAGAGGACCGCCAAGATGATCCCTACCACAAC
CAAGAACAATTACTCCCCAACCGCAGCAGGAACAGAGAGGAGGAAGGAGGACACACCAACCTCTAGCCGG
ACACTGACCTACTATACAAGCACCTCCTCTAGACAGATCGTGAAGAAGTACACACCCACCCCTAGGGGCG
AGATGAAGTCTTATAGCCCCACCCAGGTGAGGGAGAAGGTGAAGTACACACCATCCCCAAGGGGCCGGAG
AGTGGGAACATATGTGCCTAGCACATTCATGACCATGGAGACATCCCACGCCATCACCCCACGCACAACC
GTGAAGGACAGCGATATCACAGCCACCTACAAGATCCTGGAGACCAACTCCCTGAAGCGGATCATGGAGG
AGACAACCCCCACAACCCTGAAGGGCATGTTCGACAGCACACCTACCTTTCTGACCCACGAGGTGGAGGC
CAATGTGCTGACATCTCCAAGAAGCGTGATGGAGAAGAACAATCTGTTCCCCCCTAGGCGCGTGGAGTCT
AACAGCTCCGCCCACCCATGGGGACTGGTGGGCAAGAGCAATCCAAAGACCCCACAGGGAACAGTGCTGC
TGCACACCCCTGCCACATCTGAGGGCCAGGTGACCATCAGCACAATGACCGGCTCTAGCCCAGCCGAGAC
CAAGGCCTTTACAGCCGCCTGGTCCCTGAGGAACCCTTCTCCACGCACCTCCGTGTCTGCCATCAAGACA
GCACCAGCAATCGTGTGGAGGCTGGCCAAGAAGCCTAGCACCGCACCAAGCACATCCACAACCCCTACCG
TGCGGGCCAAGCTGACAATGCAGGTGCACCACTGCGTGGTGGTGAAGCCCACCCCTGCCATGCTGACAAC
CCCATCTCCCAGCCTGACAACCGCCCTGCTGCCAGAGGAGCTGTCCCCTTCTCCAAGCGTGCTGCCACCA
TCCCTGCCAGACCTGCACCCTAAGGGAGAGTATCCTCCAGATCTGTTCTCTGTGGAGGAGCGGAGACAGG
GCTGGGTGGTGCTGCACGTGTTCGGCATGATGTACGTGTTCGTGGCCCTGGCCATCGTGTGCGACGAGTA
CTTCGTGCCTGCCCTGGGCGTGATCACCGACAAGCTGCAGATCAGCGAGGATGTGGCAGGAGCCACCTTC
ATGGCAGCAGGAGGCTCCGCCCCAGAGCTGTTCACCTCTCTGATCGGCGTGTTTATCTCCCACTCTAACG
TGGGAATCGGAACCATCGTGGGATCCGCCGTGTTCAATATCCTGTTTGTGATCGGCACCTGTTCCCTGTT
TTCTCGCGAGATCCTGAACCTGACATGGTGGCCCCTGTTCCGGGACGTGAGCTTTTATATCCTGGATCTG
ATCATGCTGATCCTGTTCTTTCTGGATAGCCTGATCGCCTGGTGGGAGTCCCTGCTGCTGCTGCTGGCCT
ACGCCTTCTACGTGTTCACCATGAAATGGAATAAGCACATCGAAGTGTGGGTGAAGGAGCAGCTGTCCAG
GCGCCCAGTGGCCAAAGTGATGGCCCTGGAGGACCTGTCTAAGCCAGGCGATGGAGCAATCGCAGTGGAC
GAGCTGCAGGATAACAAGAAGCTGAAGCTGCCCTCCCTGCTGACCAGAGGCTCCTCTAGCACAAGCCTGC
ACAATTCCACCATCAGGTCTACAATCTACCAGCTGATGCTGCACAGCCTGGACCCTCTGCGGGAGGTGAG
ACTGGCCAAGGAGAAAGAGGAGGAGAGCCTGAACCAGGGAGCAAGGGCACAGCCACAGGCAAAGGCAGAG
TCCAAGCCAGAGGAGGAGGAGCCAGCAAAGCTGCCAGCAGTGACAGTGACCCCAGCACCTGTGCCAGACA
TCAAGGGCGATCAGAAGGAGAATCCAGGAGGACAGGAGGATGTGGCAGAGGCAGAGTCTACAGGAGAGAT
GCCAGGAGAGGAGGGAGAGACCGCAGGAGAGGGCGAGACAGAGGAGAAGAGCGGAGGAGAGACCCAGCCT
GAGGGAGAGGGAGAGACAGAGACCCAGGGCAAGGGAGAGGAGTGCGAGGACGAGAACGAGGCCGAGGGCA
AGGGCGACAATGAGGGCGAGGATGAGGGCGAGATCCACGCCGAGGATGGCGAGATGAAGGGCAACGAGGG
AGAGACCGAGAGCCAGGAGCTGTCCGCCGAGAACCACGGAGAGGCCAAGAATGACGAGAAGGGAGTGGAG
GATGGAGGAGGAAGCGACGGAGGCGATTCCGAGGAAGAAGAGGAGGAGGAGGAGGAGCAGGAAGAGGAAG
AAGAAGAAGAGGAGCAGGAAGAGGAGGAAGAAGAAGAGGAAGAAGAAGAGGAAAAGGGCAATGAGGAGCC
ACTGTCCCTGGACTGGCCTGAGACCCGCCAGAAGCAGGCCATCTATCTGTTCCTGCTGCCTATCGTGTTT
CCACTGTGGCTGACAGTGCCTGATGTGCGGAGACAGGAGAGCCGGAAGTTCTTCGTGTTCACCTTCCTGG
GCTCTATCATGTGGATCGCCATGTTCAGCTACCTGATGGTGTGGTGGGCACACCAAGTGGGAGAGACAAT
CGGCATCAGCGAGGAGATCATGGGACTGACCATCCTGGCAGCAGGCACATCTATCCCAGACCTGATCACC
AGCGTGATCGTGGCAAGGAAGGGACTGGGCGACATGGCCGTGTCCTCTAGCGTGGGCAGCAACATCTTCG
ATATCACCGTGGGACTGCCAGTGCCTTGGCTGCTGTTTTCCCTGATCAACGGCCTGCAGCCAGTGCCCGT
GTCCTCTAATGGCCTGTTTTGCGCCATCGTGCTGCTGTTCCTGATGCTGCTGTTTGTGATCAGCTCCATC
GCCTCCTGTAAGTGGAGAATGAATAAGATCCTGGGCTTCACCATGTTTCTGCTGTACTTCGTGTTTCTGA
TCATCTCTGTGATGCTGGAGGATAGGATCATCTCTTGTCCCGTGAGCGTGGACCCAGCTTTCTTGTACAA
AGTTGGCATTATAAGAAAGCATTGCTTATCAATTTGTTGCAACGAACAGGTCACTATCAGTCAAAATAAA
ATCATTATTTGCCATCCAGCTGATATCCCCTATAGTGAGTCGTATTACATGGTCATAGCTGTTTCCTGGC
AGCTCTGGCCCGTGTCTCAAAATCTCTGATGTTACATTGCACAAGATAAAAATATATCATCATGAACAAT
AAAACTGTCTGCTTACATAAACAGTAATACAAGGGGTGTTATGAGCCATATTCAACGGGAAACGTCGAGG
CCGCGATTAAATTCCAACATGGATGCTGATTTATATGGGTATAAATGGGCTCGCGATAATGTCGGGCAAT
CAGGTGCGACAATCTATCGCTTGTATGGGAAGCCCGATGCGCCAGAGTTGTTTCTGAAACATGGCAAAGG
TAGCGTTGCCAATGATGTTACAGATGAGATGGTCAGACTAAACTGGCTGACGGAATTTATGCCTCTTCCG
ACCATCAAGCATTTTATCCGTACTCCTGATGATGCATGGTTACTCACCACTGCGATCCCCGGAAAAACAG
CATTCCAGGTATTAGAAGAATATCCTGATTCAGGTGAAAATATTGTTGATGCGCTGGCAGTGTTCCTGCG
CCGGTTGCATTCGATTCCTGTTTGTAATTGTCCTTTTAACAGCGATCGCGTATTTCGTCTCGCTCAGGCG
CAATCACGAATGAATAACGGTTTGGTTGATGCGAGTGATTTTGATGACGAGCGTAATGGCTGGCCTGTTG
AACAAGTCTGGAAAGAAATGCATAAACTTTTGCCATTCTCACCGGATTCAGTCGTCACTCATGGTGATTT
CTCACTTGATAACCTTATTTTTGACGAGGGGAAATTAATAGGTTGTATTGATGTTGGACGAGTCGGAATC
GCAGACCGATACCAGGATCTTGCCATCCTATGGAACTGCCTCGGTGAGTTTTCTCCTTCATTACAGAAAC
GGCTTTTTCAAAAATATGGTATTGATAATCCTGATATGAATAAATTGCAGTTTCATTTGATGCTCGATGA
GTTTTTCTAATCAGAATTGGTTAATTGGTTGTAACACTGGCAGAGCATTACGCTGACTTGACGGGACGGC
GCAAGCTCATGACCAAAATCCCTTAACGTGAGTTACGCGTCGTTCCACTGAGCGTCAGACCCCGTAGAAA
AGATCAAAGGATCTTCTTGAGATCCTTTTTTTCTGCGCGTAATCTGCTGCTTGCAAACAAAAAAACCACC
GCTACCAGCGGTGGTTTGTTTGCCGGATCAAGAGCTACCAACTCTTTTTCCGAAGGTAACTGGCTTCAGC
AGAGCGCAGATACCAAATACTGTTCTTCTAGTGTAGCCGTAGTTAGGCCACCACTTCAAGAACTCTGTAG
CACCGCCTACATACCTCGCTCTGCTAATCCTGTTACCAGTGGCTGCTGCCAGTGGCGATAAGTCGTGTCT
TACCGGGTTGGACTCAAGACGATAGTTACCGGATAAGGCGCAGCGGTCGGGCTGAACGGGGGGTTCGTGC
ACACAGCCCAGCTTGGAGCGAACGACCTACACCGAACTGAGATACCTACAGCGTGAGCTATGAGAAAGCG
CCACGCTTCCCGAAGGGAGAAAGGCGGACAGGTATCCGGTAAGCGGCAGGGTCGGAACAGGAGAGCGCAC
GAGGGAGCTTCCAGGGGGAAACGCCTGGTATCTTTATAGTCCTGTCGGGTTTCGCCACCTCTGACTTGAG
CGTCGATTTTTGTGATGCTCGTCAGGGGGGCGGAGCCTATGGAAAAACGCCAGCAACGCGGCCTTTTTAC
GGTTCCTGGCCTTTTGCTGGCCTTTTGCTCACATGTT
