>Addgene plasmid #132049 | pDONR221_SLC24A1 | depositor partial sequence | sequence record 253498 | Codon-optimized ORF of SLC24A1
ATGGGCAAGCTGATCCGGATGGGCCCCCAGGAGAGATGGCTGCTGAGGACAAAGCGCCTGCACTGGTCCA
GACTGCTGTTCCTGCTGGGCATGCTGATCATCGGCTCTACCTATCAGCACCTGCGGAGACCCAGAGGACT
GAGCTCCCTGTGGGCAGCCGTGTCTAGCCACCAGCCTATCAAGCTGGCCTCTAGGGACCTGTCCTCTGAG
GAGATGATGATGATGAGCTCCTCTCCTAGCAAGCCAAGCTCCGAGATGGGCGGCAAGATGCTGGTGCCTC
AGGCAAGCGTGGGATCCGATGAGGCCACCCTGTCCATGACAGTGGAGAACATCCCCTCTATGCCTAAGAG
GACCGCCAAGATGATCCCTACCACAACCAAGAACAATTACTCCCCAACCGCAGCAGGAACAGAGAGGAGG
AAGGAGGACACACCAACCTCTAGCCGGACACTGACCTACTATACAAGCACCTCCTCTAGACAGATCGTGA
AGAAGTACACACCCACCCCTAGGGGCGAGATGAAGTCTTATAGCCCCACCCAGGTGAGGGAGAAGGTGAA
GTACACACCATCCCCAAGGGGCCGGAGAGTGGGAACATATGTGCCTAGCACATTCATGACCATGGAGACA
TCCCACGCCATCACCCCACGCACAACCGTGAAGGACAGCGATATCACAGCCACCTACAAGATCCTGGAGA
CCAACTCCCTGAAGCGGATCATGGAGGAGACAACCCCCACAACCCTGAAGGGCATGTTCGACAGCACACC
TACCTTTCTGACCCACGAGGTGGAGGCCAATGTGCTGACATCTCCAAGAAGCGTGATGGAGAAGAACAAT
CTGTTCCCCCCTAGGCGCGTGGAGTCTAACAGCTCCGCCCACCCATGGGGACTGGTGGGCAAGAGCAATC
CAAAGACCCCACAGGGAACAGTGCTGCTGCACACCCCTGCCACATCTGAGGGCCAGGTGACCATCAGCAC
AATGACCGGCTCTAGCCCAGCCGAGACCAAGGCCTTTACAGCCGCCTGGTCCCTGAGGAACCCTTCTCCA
CGCACCTCCGTGTCTGCCATCAAGACAGCACCAGCAATCGTGTGGAGGCTGGCCAAGAAGCCTAGCACCG
CACCAAGCACATCCACAACCCCTACCGTGCGGGCCAAGCTGACAATGCAGGTGCACCACTGCGTGGTGGT
GAAGCCCACCCCTGCCATGCTGACAACCCCATCTCCCAGCCTGACAACCGCCCTGCTGCCAGAGGAGCTG
TCCCCTTCTCCAAGCGTGCTGCCACCATCCCTGCCAGACCTGCACCCTAAGGGAGAGTATCCTCCAGATC
TGTTCTCTGTGGAGGAGCGGAGACAGGGCTGGGTGGTGCTGCACGTGTTCGGCATGATGTACGTGTTCGT
GGCCCTGGCCATCGTGTGCGACGAGTACTTCGTGCCTGCCCTGGGCGTGATCACCGACAAGCTGCAGATC
AGCGAGGATGTGGCAGGAGCCACCTTCATGGCAGCAGGAGGCTCCGCCCCAGAGCTGTTCACCTCTCTGA
TCGGCGTGTTTATCTCCCACTCTAACGTGGGAATCGGAACCATCGTGGGATCCGCCGTGTTCAATATCCT
GTTTGTGATCGGCACCTGTTCCCTGTTTTCTCGCGAGATCCTGAACCTGACATGGTGGCCCCTGTTCCGG
GACGTGAGCTTTTATATCCTGGATCTGATCATGCTGATCCTGTTCTTTCTGGATAGCCTGATCGCCTGGT
GGGAGTCCCTGCTGCTGCTGCTGGCCTACGCCTTCTACGTGTTCACCATGAAATGGAATAAGCACATCGA
AGTGTGGGTGAAGGAGCAGCTGTCCAGGCGCCCAGTGGCCAAAGTGATGGCCCTGGAGGACCTGTCTAAG
CCAGGCGATGGAGCAATCGCAGTGGACGAGCTGCAGGATAACAAGAAGCTGAAGCTGCCCTCCCTGCTGA
CCAGAGGCTCCTCTAGCACAAGCCTGCACAATTCCACCATCAGGTCTACAATCTACCAGCTGATGCTGCA
CAGCCTGGACCCTCTGCGGGAGGTGAGACTGGCCAAGGAGAAAGAGGAGGAGAGCCTGAACCAGGGAGCA
AGGGCACAGCCACAGGCAAAGGCAGAGTCCAAGCCAGAGGAGGAGGAGCCAGCAAAGCTGCCAGCAGTGA
CAGTGACCCCAGCACCTGTGCCAGACATCAAGGGCGATCAGAAGGAGAATCCAGGAGGACAGGAGGATGT
GGCAGAGGCAGAGTCTACAGGAGAGATGCCAGGAGAGGAGGGAGAGACCGCAGGAGAGGGCGAGACAGAG
GAGAAGAGCGGAGGAGAGACCCAGCCTGAGGGAGAGGGAGAGACAGAGACCCAGGGCAAGGGAGAGGAGT
GCGAGGACGAGAACGAGGCCGAGGGCAAGGGCGACAATGAGGGCGAGGATGAGGGCGAGATCCACGCCGA
GGATGGCGAGATGAAGGGCAACGAGGGAGAGACCGAGAGCCAGGAGCTGTCCGCCGAGAACCACGGAGAG
GCCAAGAATGACGAGAAGGGAGTGGAGGATGGAGGAGGAAGCGACGGAGGCGATTCCGAGGAAGAAGAGG
AGGAGGAGGAGGAGCAGGAAGAGGAAGAAGAAGAAGAGGAGCAGGAAGAGGAGGAAGAAGAAGAGGAAGA
AGAAGAGGAAAAGGGCAATGAGGAGCCACTGTCCCTGGACTGGCCTGAGACCCGCCAGAAGCAGGCCATC
TATCTGTTCCTGCTGCCTATCGTGTTTCCACTGTGGCTGACAGTGCCTGATGTGCGGAGACAGGAGAGCC
GGAAGTTCTTCGTGTTCACCTTCCTGGGCTCTATCATGTGGATCGCCATGTTCAGCTACCTGATGGTGTG
GTGGGCACACCAAGTGGGAGAGACAATCGGCATCAGCGAGGAGATCATGGGACTGACCATCCTGGCAGCA
GGCACATCTATCCCAGACCTGATCACCAGCGTGATCGTGGCAAGGAAGGGACTGGGCGACATGGCCGTGT
CCTCTAGCGTGGGCAGCAACATCTTCGATATCACCGTGGGACTGCCAGTGCCTTGGCTGCTGTTTTCCCT
GATCAACGGCCTGCAGCCAGTGCCCGTGTCCTCTAATGGCCTGTTTTGCGCCATCGTGCTGCTGTTCCTG
ATGCTGCTGTTTGTGATCAGCTCCATCGCCTCCTGTAAGTGGAGAATGAATAAGATCCTGGGCTTCACCA
TGTTTCTGCTGTACTTCGTGTTTCTGATCATCTCTGTGATGCTGGAGGATAGGATCATCTCTTGTCCCGT
GAGCGTG
